Addgene plasmid #122634: pPEPY-Plac
Purpose: (Empty Backbone) BglFusion compatible IPTG inducible integration vector for Streptococcus pneumoniae
Depositing lab: Jan-Willem Veening. Depositing organization: Universite de Lausanne (UNIL). Publication: Three New Integration Vectors and Fluorescent Proteins for Use in the Opportunistic Human Pathogen Streptococcus pneumoniae. Keller LE, Rueff AS, Kurushima J, Veening JW. Genes (Basel). 2019 May 22;10(5). pii: genes10050394. doi: 10.3390/genes10050394. PubMed 31121970.
Backbone
  Vector backbone: pPEPY
  Backbone manufacturer: Jan-Willem Veening
  Backbone size (bp): 3329
  Modifications to backbone: Addition of IPTG inducible promoter to backbone
  Vector type: Bacterial Expression, Synthetic Biology
Growth in bacteria
  Bacterial resistance: Kanamycin, 50 μg/mL
  Growth temperature: 37°C
  Growth strain: DH5alpha
  Growth instructions: Kanamycin selection for E. coli (50 ug/ml) and S. pneumoniae (250 ug/ml)
  Copy number: High Copy
Terms and licenses: Academic/Nonprofit Terms; Industry Terms: Not Available to Industry
How to cite: pPEPY-Plac was a gift from Jan-Willem Veening (Addgene plasmid # 122634 ; http://n2t.net/addgene:122634 ; RRID:Addgene_122634)
