[The description below was written by a language model from this plasmid's Addgene catalogue record and pLannotate feature annotations shown in this document.]
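Description:
pPEPY-Plac is an empty-backbone integration vector for Streptococcus pneumoniae, derived from the pPEPY backbone by adding an IPTG-inducible promoter (Plac). It is built as a shuttle-style construct. In E. coli it replicates from a high-copy ColE1/pUC-type origin. In the pneumococcus it is intended to deliver its cargo by integration into the chromosome rather than by autonomous replication. A single marker, the aphA-3 aminoglycoside phosphotransferase (KanR), provides kanamycin selection in both hosts. The record does not identify the chromosomal integration locus, and the automated feature tables do not annotate any homology arms, so the integration site cannot be stated from the information given.

The only regulatory element annotated is a symmetric lac operator, a variant optimised for tight binding of the lac repressor, which fits the described Plac promoter. Transcription from this promoter is held off by LacI and released by IPTG. No lacI gene is annotated on the plasmid, so the repressor presumably has to be supplied by the recipient strain. A short tetracycline-resistance fragment lies upstream of the operator. It appears to be a non-functional remnant and should not be regarded as a usable marker. The vector is described as BglFusion compatible, meaning that genes or parts can be inserted by this standardised assembly format downstream of the promoter, but no insert is present as deposited.

Two sequence records exist, a depositor sequence of 3,466 nt and a repository sequencing result of 3,385 nt. They differ slightly in length but show the same four features in the same order. Typical use is cloning a gene of interest for titratable, single-copy expression or complementation in S. pneumoniae.
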