Features (pLannotate 1.2.2; 4 found; start..end, strand, type, name):
     91..228     +  CDS            TcR (fragment): tetracycline efflux protein; tet; confers resistance to tetracycline
    336..355     +  protein_bind   lac operator (symmetric): The lac repressor binds to the lac operator to inhibit transcription in E. coli. This inhibition can be relieved by adding lactose or isopropyl-β-D-thiogalactopyranoside (IPTG). The symmetric lac operator was optimized for tight binding of lac repressor. lac repressor encoded by lacI
   1330..1918    -  rep_origin     ori: high-copy-number ColE1/pMB1/pBR322/pUC origin of replication
   2548..3342    -  CDS            KanR: aminoglycoside phosphotransferase; aphA-3; confers resistance to kanamycin
>Addgene plasmid #122634 | pPEPY-Plac | depositor full sequence | sequence record 233967 | pPEPY-Plac sequence
GGTCTCCGATCGTGTACTGCAGAAAACTAGTCGCAAAAAACCCCGCTTCGGCGGGGTTTTTTCGCTCTAG
ACGGTGATCAACACGCTAGCGCGTTGATGCAATTTCTATGCGCACCCGTTCTCGGAGCACTGTCCGACCG
CTTTGGCCGCCGCCCAGTCCTGCTCGCTTCGCTACTTGGAGCCACTATCGACTACGCGATCATGGCGACC
ACACCCGTCCTGTGGATCTATCGATGCATGCAGCCGGTACCACTAGTAATTGTGAGGCGGATAACAATTC
TCACTCATTCTACAGTTTATTCTTGACATTGCACTGTCCCCCTGGTATAATAACTAATTGTGAGCGCTCA
CAATTGAATTCATGAGATCTAAATAAATAAGGAGGAAAATTAATGCCGGATCCCTCCAGTAACTCGAGAA
AGTGTAAGCAATTCTGCAGTACTAGGACGCCGCCAAGCCAGCTTAAACCCAGCTCAATGAGCTGGGTTTT
TTGTTTGTTAAAAATGAAGAAGAAACTGTGAAGCGTATTTATAGCAAAGCACTCAAAAGTTTACCTTATG
GGTGCTTTTTTCGTGCTTTTTTGAAAAGACAAAAAAAAGAACCTTGCCAAGCAAGATTCTTTTGATAGCG
CAGTTGAGCAGTGTCTTTAGTAAATTTAGGGACTTGTTTTGTCATAGTTTTGATACCTGTATTCGTTGTT
TCATGAGCATTTGACGTTTCTTTTCATGTAGGCATTTCAACAATTAGAATGATATTTTTCCGAGGATGAA
CTTATATATTGTGACTTTTTAGAGTTATGATGCCTCTTGATTTGACTATCGCTATCAATTTCATCCACTT
TTACAGTTTCATGGTTTTATGAACCGAAACATCTAGGTACAGGTTTTAGCATCAATTGATTGTTTTTGAG
CCATATGAAGTTGAAACGTGGAGATACTTTTCTTGTGATAACGCCCTATTCAAAGAGGAATAACCGTTTT
TGGAGAGAGTTCAGTACTATGTGGCGCTAAATACTATATGTAAAACATATATTAAACAAGATTTAACTAA
GGAGAATTGTAAAAACAAAAATGAGAATTTCATATAAAGTTTATTCTAGGAGTATGTATCTTGAATAAAA
ATTGTTATTTAAGTTCTGGGGGTTATGATGAATGTTTTTATGCGGCCGCGGGATAACGCAGGAAAGAACA
TGTGAGCAAAAGGCATAAAAACATTCATCATAACCCCCAGAACTTAAATAACGCGGCCGCGGGATAACGC
AGGAAAGAACATGTGAGCAAAAGGCCAGCAAAAGGCCAGGAACCGTAAAAAGGCCGCGTTGCTGGCGTTT
TTCCATAGGCTCCGCCCCCCTGACGAGCATCACAAAAATCGACGCTCAAGTCAGAGGTGGCGAAACCCGA
CAGGACTATAAAGATACCAGGCGTTTCCCCCTGGAAGCTCCCTCGTGCGCTCTCCTGTTCCGACCCTGCC
GCTTACCGGATACCTGTCCGCCTTTCTCCCTTCGGGAAGCGTGGCGCTTTCTCATAGCTCACGCTGTAGG
TATCTCAGTTCGGTGTAGGTCGTTCGCTCCAAGCTGGGCTGTGTGCACGAACCCCCCGTTCAGCCCGACC
GCTGCGCCTTATCCGGTAACTATCGTCTTGAGTCCAACCCGGTAAGACACGACTTATCGCCACTGGCAGC
AGCCACTGGTAACAGGATTAGCAGAGCGAGGTATGTAGGCGGTGCTACAGAGTTCTTGAAGTGGTGGCCT
AACTACGGCTACACTAGAAGGACAGTATTTGGTATCTGCGCTCTGCTGAAGCCAGTTACCTTCGGAAAAA
GAGTTGGTAGCTCTTGATCCGGCAAACAAACCACCGCTGGTAGCGGTGGTTTTTTTGTTTGCAAGCAGCA
GATTACGCGCAGAAAAAAAGGATCTCAAGAAGATCCTTTGATCTTTTCTACGGGGTGGTACCAAACCTTA
CTAAAGTATATAATTTAGGCAGTCAATTCTGTATGATAATGTTTGTACTATCGTCGAGTTTTTGCTTGAT
TGCCTAACGAGATAAATTTTAGAAGAGTTTTCGGTGTGATTTGACAAGTTTCTGACTGGAAGGATAGTTA
CACTAGTATTGTTTATTAAAATGAGCAGATAGAGAAAATTTGGAATCTATTTGCTTATTATCAATCGTTT
TTTTAGCTTATTTGTCTTAGATTGGTATAGAACTGAGCTATGGATTAATCTTCTTCTATCTTATCCTGTT
CCTAAATATGTTGGTAGAAAAATGAAGCAGTTGTTACGAGTGTCTGTATTGGAAAAAAATTTTGTCTATA
CAATTCTTTAAATGATATGAAGACTAGGAATGCCAAAACACTGACATATTTCGTTTAAAGCCTATCCAGT
CTCTTCAATTGTATTTGTAGAAATGCTATCAGTAATATATTCGCGAACACTATGATTTACAACAGTGTGG
TCGTACATCTTTGTAACTTTATTATACAGCTTCTAGCAAAAAACTGGACGGAGTCCCGTCCAGAAAAGTA
AGCACTTGTTATTGCAATAAAATTAGCCTAAAACAATTCATCCAGTAAAATATAATATTTTATTTTCTCC
CAATCAGGCTTGATCCCCAGTAAGTCAAAAAATAGCTCGACATACTGTTCTTCCCCGATATCCTCCCTGA
TCGACCGGACGCAGAAGGCAATGTCATACCACTTGTCCGCCCTGCCGCTTCTCCCAAGATCAATAAAGCC
ACTTACTTTGCCATCTTTCACAAAGATGTTGCTGTCTCCCAGGTCGCCGTGGGAAAAGACAAGTTCCTCT
TCGGGCTTTTCCGTCTTTAAAAAATCATACAGCTCGCGCGGATCTTTAAATGGAGTGTCTTCTTCCCAGT
TTTCGCAATCCACATCGGCCAGATCGTTATTCAGTAAGTAATCCAATTCGGCTAAGCGGCTGTCTAAGCT
ATTCGTATAGGGACAATCCGATATGTCGATGGAGTGAAAGAGCCTGATGCACTCCGCATACAGCTCGATA
ATCTTTTCAGGGCTTTGTTCATCTTCATACTCTTCCGAGCAAAGGACGCCATCGGCCTCACTCATGAGCA
GATTGCTCCAGCCATCATGCCGTTCAAAGTGCAGGACCTTTGGAACAGGCAGCTTTCCTTCCAGCCATAG
CATCATGTCCTTTTCCCGTTCCACATCATAGGTGGTCCCTTTATACCGGCTGTCCGTCATTTTTAAATAT
AGGTTTTCATTTTCTCCCACCAGCTTATATACCTTAGCAGGAGACATTCCTTCCGTATCTTTTACGCAGC
GGTATTTTTCGATCAGTTTTTTCAATTCCGGTGATATTCTCATTTTAGCCATTAATTTTCCTCCTTATTT
ATTTAGATCCTTGCATGTATAGTTATTATACCAGGGGGACAGTGCAATGTCAAGCTGAAATCTTCGAGCA
GAAGAACCTTGCCAAGCAAGATTCTTTTGATAGGGT
