Features (pLannotate 1.2.2; 4 found; start..end, strand, type, name):
     97..234     +  CDS            TcR (fragment): tetracycline efflux protein; tet; confers resistance to tetracycline
    342..361     +  protein_bind   lac operator (symmetric): The lac repressor binds to the lac operator to inhibit transcription in E. coli. This inhibition can be relieved by adding lactose or isopropyl-β-D-thiogalactopyranoside (IPTG). The symmetric lac operator was optimized for tight binding of lac repressor. lac repressor encoded by lacI
   1255..1843    -  rep_origin     ori: high-copy-number ColE1/pMB1/pBR322/pUC origin of replication
   2473..3267    -  CDS            KanR: aminoglycoside phosphotransferase; aphA-3; confers resistance to kanamycin
>Addgene plasmid #122634 | pPEPY-Plac | addgene full sequence | sequence record 266115 | Addgene NGS Result
TAGGGTGGTCTCCGATCGTGTACTGCAGAAAACTAGTCGCAAAAAACCCCGCTTCGGCGGGGTTTTTTCG
CTCTAGACGGTGATCAACACGCTAGCGCGTTGATGCAATTTCTATGCGCACCCGTTCTCGGAGCACTGTC
CGACCGCTTTGGCCGCCGCCCAGTCCTGCTCGCTTCGCTACTTGGAGCCACTATCGACTACGCGATCATG
GCGACCACACCCGTCCTGTGGATCTATCGATGCATGCAGCCGGTACCACTAGTAATTGTGAGGCGGATAA
CAATTCTCACTCATTCTACAGTTTATTCTTGACATTGCACTGTCCCCCTGGTATAATAACTAATTGTGAG
CGCTCACAATTGAATTCATGAGATCTAAATAAATAAGGAGGAAAATTAATGCCGGATCCCTCCAGTAACT
CGAGAAAGTGTAAGCAATTCTGCAGTACTAGGACGCCGCCAAGCCAGCTTAAACCCAGCTCAATGAGCTG
GGTTTTTTGTTTGTTAAAAATGAAGAAGAAACTGTGAAGCGTATTTATAGCAAAGCACTCAAAAGTTTAC
CTTATGGGTGCTTTTTTCGTGCTTTTTTGAAAAGACAAAAAAAAGAACCTTGCCAAGCAAGATTCTTTTG
ATAGCGCAGTTGAGCAGTGTCTTTAGTAAATTTAGGGACTTGTTTTGTCATAGTTTTGATACCTGTATTC
GTTGTTTCATGAGCATTTGACGTTTCTTTTCATGTAGGCATTTCAACAATTAGAATGATATTTTTCCGAG
GATGAACTTATATATTGTGACTTTTTAGAGTTATGATGCCTCTTGATTTGACTATCGCTATCAATTTCAT
CCACTTTTACAGTTTCATGGTTTTATGAACCGAAACATCTAGGTACAGGTTTTAGCATCAATTGATTGTT
TTTGAGCCATATGAAGTTGAAACGTGGAGATACTTTTCTTGTGATAACGCCCTATTCAAAGAGGAATAAC
CGTTTTTGGAGAGAGTTCAGTACTATGTGGCGCTAAATACTATATGTAAAACATATATTAAACAAGATTT
AACTAAGGAGAATTGTAAAAACAAAAATGAGAATTTCATATAAAGTTTATTCTAGGAGTATGTATCTTGA
ATAAAAATTGTTATTTAAGTTCTGGGGGTTATGATGAATGTTTTTATGCGGCCGCGGGATAACGCAGGAA
AGAACATGTGAGCAAAAGGCCAGCAAAAGGCCGGGAACCGTAAAAAGGCCGCGTTGCTGGCGTTTTTCCA
TAGGCTCCGCCCCCCTGACGAGCATCACAAAAATCGACGCTCAAGTCAGAGGTGGCGAAACCCGACAGGA
CTATAAAGATACCAGGCGTTTCCCCCTGGAAGCTCCCTCGTGCGCTCTCCTGTTCCGACCCTGCCGCTTA
CTGGATACCTGTCCGCCTTTCTCCCTTCGGGAAGCGTGGCGCTTTCTCATAGCTCACGCTGTAGGTATCT
CAGTTCGGTGTAGGTCGTTCGCTCCAAGCTGGGCTGTGTGCACGAACCCCCCGTTCAGCCCGACCGCTGC
GCCTTATCCGGTAACTATCGTCTTGAGTCCAACCCGGTAAGACACGACTTATCGCCACTGGCAGCAGCCA
CTGGTAACAGGATTAGCAGAGCGAGGTATGTAGGCGGTGCTACAGAGTTCTTGAAGTGGTGGCCTAACTA
CGGCTACACTAGAAGGACAGTATTTGGTATCTGCGCTCTGCTGAAGCCAGTTACCTTCGGAAAAAGAGTT
GGTAGCTCTTGATCCGGCAAACAAACCACCGCTGGTAGCGGTGGTTTTTTTGTTTGCAAGCAGCAGATTA
CGCGCAGAAAAAAAGGATCTCAAGAAGATCCTTTGATCTTTTCTACGGGGTGGTACCAAACCTTACTAAA
GTATATAATTTAGGCAGTCAATTCTGTATAATAATGTTTGTACTATCGTCGAGTTTTTGCTTGATTGCCT
AACGAGATAAATTTTAGAAGAGTTTTCGGTGTGATTTGACAAGTTTCTGACTGGAAGGATAGTTACACTA
GTATTGTTTATTAAAATGAGCAGATAGAGAAAATTTGGAATCTATTTGCTTATTATCAATCGTTTTTTTA
GCTTATTTGTCTTAGATTGGTATAGAACTGAGCTATGGATTAATCTTCTTCTATCTTATCCTGTTCCTAA
ATATGTTGGTAGAAAAATGAAGCAGTTGTTACGAGTGTCTGTATTGGAAAAAAATTTTGTCTATACAATT
CTTTAAATGATATGAAGACTAGGAATGCCAAAACACTGACATATTTCGTTTAAAGCCTATCCAGTCTCTT
CAATTGTATTTGTAGAAATGCTATCAGTAATATATTCGCGAACACTATGATTTACAACAGTGTGGTCGTA
CATCTTTGTAACTTTATTATACAGCTTCTAGCAAAAAACTGGACGGAGTCCCGTCCAGAAAAGTAAGCAC
TTGTTATTGCAATAAAATTAGCCTAAAACAATTCATCCAGTAAAATATAATATTTTATTTTCTCCCAATC
AGGCTTGATCCCCAGTAAGTCAAAAAATAGCTCGACATACTGTTCTTCCCCGATATCCTCCCTGATCGAC
CGGACGCAGAAGGCAATGTCATACCACTTGTCCGCCCTGCCGCTTCTCCCAAGATCAATAAAGCCACTTA
CTTTGCCATCTTTCACAAAGATGTTGCTGTCTCCCAGGTCGCCGTGGGAAAAGACAAGTTCCTCTTCGTG
CTTTTCCGTCTTTAAAAAATCATACAGCTCGCGCGGATCTTTAAATGGAGTGTCTTCTTCCCAGTTTTCG
CAATCCACATCGGCCAGATCGTTATTCAGTAAGTAATCCAATTCGGCTAAGCGGCTGTCTAAGCTATTCG
TATAGGGACAATCCGATATGTCGATGGAGTGAAAGAGCCTGATGCACTCCGCATACAGCTCGATAATCTT
TTCAGGGCTTTGTTCATCTTCATACTCTTCCGAGCAAAGGACGCCATCGGCCTCACTCATGAGCAGATTG
CTCCAGCCATCATGCCGTTCAAAGTGCAGGACCTTTGGAACAGGCAGCTTTCCTTCCAGCCATAGCATCA
TGTCCTTTTCCCGTTCCACATCATAGGTGGTCCCTTTATACCGGCTGTCCGTCATTTTTAAATATAGGTT
TTCATTTTCTCCCACCAGCTTATATACCTTAGCAGGAGACATTCCTTCCGTATCTTTTACGCAGCGGTAT
TTTTCGATCAGTTTTTTCAATTCCGGTGATATTCTCATTTTAGCCATTAATTTTCCTCCTTATTTATTTA
GATCCTTGCATGTATAGTTATTATACCAGGGGGACAGTGCAATGTCAAGCTGAAATCTTCGAGCAGAAGA
ACCTTGCCAAGCAAGATTCTTTTGA
